Addgene plasmid #66475: P2RY4-Tango
Purpose: Expression of G protein-coupled receptors for PRESTO-Tango: parallel receptorome expression and screening via transcriptional output, with transcriptional activation following arrestin translocation
Depositing lab: Bryan Roth. Depositing organization: University of North Carolina at Chapel Hill. Publication: PRESTO-Tango as an open-source resource for interrogation of the druggable human GPCRome. Kroeze WK, Sassano MF, Huang XP, Lansu K, McCorvy JD, Giguere PM, Sciaky N, Roth BL. Nat Struct Mol Biol. 2015 May;22(5):362-9. doi: 10.1038/nsmb.3014. Epub 2015 Apr 20. PubMed 25895059.
Backbone
  Vector backbone: empty Tango
  Backbone size w/o insert (bp): 6632
  Vector type: Mammalian Expression
  Selectable markers: Neomycin (select with G418)
Growth in bacteria
  Bacterial resistance: Ampicillin, 100 μg/mL
  Growth temperature: 37°C
  Growth strain: DH5alpha
  Copy number: High Copy
Gene/Insert
  Gene/Insert name: P2RY4
  Species: H. sapiens (human)
  Insert size (bp): 1095
  Entrez Gene: P2RY4 (a.k.a. NRU, P2P, P2Y4, UNR)
  Promoter: CMV
  Tag / fusion protein: FLAG (N terminal on backbone)
  Cloning method: Restriction Enzyme; 5′ cloning site NotI (not destroyed); 3′ cloning site XhoI (unknown if destroyed)
  Sequencing primers: 5′ CMV-F; 3′ Tet-R
Terms and licenses: Academic/Nonprofit Terms; Industry Terms: Not Available to Industry
Depositor comments: Please note: Most of the PRESTO-Tango vectors do not contain the XhoI cut site downstream of the tTA sequence and instead carry an XbaI site. If you need to perform an XhoI digest we recommend sequencing with a forward primer at the C-terminus of tTA to determine which of the two sites is present. Suggested primer: 5-gagctccacttagacggcgagg-3. Original backbone was pcDNA3.1(+). These plasmids were generated as part of the Illuminating the Druggable Genome (IDG) program sponsored by the NIH Common Fund. The goal of this program is to identify, gather, and distribute information and resources for proteins that currently are not well-studied yet belong to commonly drug-targeted protein families: protein kinases, non-olfactory G-protein coupled receptors (GPCRs), and ion channels. The IDG program is designed to develop fundamental research tools for understudied proteins, elucidate their function, and disseminate the IDG-related resources and data to the greater scientific community.
How to cite: P2RY4-Tango was a gift from Bryan Roth (Addgene plasmid # 66475 ; http://n2t.net/addgene:66475 ; RRID:Addgene_66475)
