[The description below was written by a language model from this plasmid's Addgene catalogue record.]
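Description:
P2RY4-Tango is a mammalian expression plasmid from the PRESTO-Tango collection, a set of G protein-coupled receptor constructs built for parallel screening of the human GPCRome by a transcriptional readout of arrestin recruitment. It is based on an "empty Tango" backbone derived from pcDNA3.1(+). It is propagated in E. coli as a high-copy plasmid under ampicillin selection, and it carries a neomycin resistance marker so that transfected mammalian cells can be selected with G418.

The insert is the human P2RY4 coding sequence (about 1.1 kb), which encodes the P2Y4 purinergic receptor. It is driven by the CMV promoter and was cloned by restriction enzymes with NotI at the 5′ end. The backbone supplies an N-terminal FLAG tag, which is useful for detecting receptor expression. The depositor's comments place a tTA transcriptional activator sequence downstream of the receptor. They also note that most vectors in the series carry an XbaI site rather than XhoI after tTA, so the identity of the 3′ site in a given clone should be checked. The record does not itemise the other elements linking the receptor to tTA.

In the general Tango design, agonist activation of the receptor recruits a protease-tagged arrestin. The protease releases the tethered tTA, which then enters the nucleus and switches on a tTA-responsive reporter gene. This gives a G protein-independent measure of receptor activation that suits ligand screening and profiling. The plasmid was produced under a programme aimed at creating tools for understudied members of druggable protein families.
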