>Addgene plasmid #66475 | P2RY4-Tango | depositor partial sequence | sequence record 113563 | empty Tango
GACGGATCGGGAGATCTCCCGATCCCCTATGGTGCACTCTCAGTACAATCTGCTCTGATGCCGCATAGTT
AAGCCAGTATCTGCTCCCTGCTTGTGTGTTGGAGGTCGCTGAGTAGTGCGCGAGCAAAATTTAAGCTACA
ACAAGGCAAGGCTTGACCGACAATTGCATGAAGAATCTGCTTAGGGTTAGGCGTTTTGCGCTGCTTCGCG
ATGTACGGGCCAGATATACGCGTTGACATTGATTATTGACTAGTTATTAATAGTAATCAATTACGGGGTC
ATTAGTTCATAGCCCATATATGGAGTTCCGCGTTACATAACTTACGGTAAATGGCCCGCCTGGCTGACCG
CCCAACGACCCCCGCCCATTGACGTCAATAATGACGTATGTTCCCATAGTAACGCCAATAGGGACTTTCC
ATTGACGTCAATGGGTGGAGTATTTACGGTAAACTGCCCACTTGGCAGTACATCAAGTGTATCATATGCC
AAGTACGCCCCCTATTGACGTCAATGACGGTAAATGGCCCGCCTGGCATTATGCCCAGTACATGACCTTA
TGGGACTTTCCTACTTGGCAGTACATCTACGTATTAGTCATCGCTATTACCATGGTGATGCGGTTTTGGC
AGTACATCAATGGGCGTGGATAGCGGTTTGACTCACGGGGATTTCCAAGTCTCCACCCCATTGACGTCAA
TGGGAGTTTGTTTTGGCACCAAAATCAACGGGACTTTCCAAAATGTCGTAACAACTCCGCCCCATTGACG
CAAATGGGCGGTAGGCGTGTACGGTGGGAGGTCTATATAAGCAGAGCTCTCTGGCTAACTAGAGAACCCA
CTGCTTACTGGCTTATCGAAATTAATACGACTCACTATAGGGAGACCCAAGCTGGCTAGCGTTTAAACTT
AAGCTTGGTACCGAGCTCGGATCCACTAGTCCAGTGTGGTGGAATTCTGCAGATATCCAGCACAGTGGCG
GCCGCGCCACCATGAAGACGATCATCGCCCTGAGCTACATCTTCTGCCTGGTATTCGCCGACTACAAGGA
CGATGATGACGCCAGCATCGATACCGGTGGACGCACCCCACCCAGCCTGGGTCCCCAAGATGAGTCCTGC
ACCACCGCCAGCTCCTCCCTGGCCAAGGACACTTCATCGACCGGTGAGAACCTGTACTTCCAGCTAAGAT
TAGATAAAAGTAAAGTGATTAACAGCGCATTAGAGCTGCTTAATGAGGTCGGAATCGAAGGTTTAACAAC
CCGTAAACTCGCCCAGAAGCTAGGTGTAGAGCAGCCTACATTGTATTGGCATGTAAAAAATAAGCGGGCT
TTGCTCGACGCCTTAGCCATTGAGATGTTAGATAGGCACCATACTCACTTTTGCCCTTTAGAAGGGGAAA
GCTGGCAAGATTTTTTACGTAATAACGCTAAAAGTTTTAGATGTGCTTTACTAAGTCATCGCGATGGAGC
AAAAGTACATTTAGGTACACGGCCTACAGAAAAACAGTATGAAACTCTCGAAAATCAATTAGCCTTTTTA
TGCCAACAAGGTTTTTCACTAGAGAATGCATTATATGCACTCAGCGCTGTGGGGCATTTTACTTTAGGTT
GCGTATTGGAAGATCAAGAGCATCAAGTCGCTAAAGAAGAAAGGGAAACACCTACTACTGATAGTATGCC
GCCATTATTACGACAAGCTATCGAATTATTTGATCACCAAGGTGCAGAGCCAGCCTTCTTATTCGGCCTT
GAATTGATCATATGCGGATTAGAAAAACAACTTAAATGTGAAAGTGGGTCCGCGTACAGCCGCGCGCGTA
CGAAAAACAATTACGGGTCTACCATCGAGGGCCTGCTCGATCTCCCGGACGACGACGCCCCCGAAGAGGC
GGGGCTGGCGGCTCCGCGCCTGTCCTTTCTCCCCGCGGGACACACGCGCAGACTGTCGACGGCCCCCCCG
ACCGATGTCAGCCTGGGGGACGAGCTCCACTTAGACGGCGAGGACGTGGCGATGGCGCATGCCGACGCGC
TAGACGATTTCGATCTGGACATGTTGGGGGACGGGGATTCCCCGGGTCCGGGATTTACCCCCCACGACTC
CGCCCCCTACGGCGCTCTGGATATGGCCGACTTCGAGTTTGAGCAGATGTTTACCGATGCCCTTGGAATT
GACGAGTACGGTGGGTAGCTCGAGTCTAGAGGGCCCGTTTAAACCCGCTGATCAGCCTCGACTGTGCCTT
CTAGTTGCCAGCCATCTGTTGTTTGCCCCTCCCCCGTGCCTTCCTTGACCCTGGAAGGTGCCACTCCCAC
TGTCCTTTCCTAATAAAATGAGGAAATTGCATCGCATTGTCTGAGTAGGTGTCATTCTATTCTGGGGGGT
GGGGTGGGGCAGGACAGCAAGGGGGAGGATTGGGAAGACAATAGCAGGCATGCTGGGGATGCGGTGGGCT
CTATGGCTTCTGAGGCGGAAAGAACCAGCTGGGGCTCTAGGGGGTATCCCC
[124 nt withheld, positions 2502-2625]
C
[91 nt withheld, positions 2627-2717]
A
[49 nt withheld, positions 2719-2767]
CCTTTGACGTTGGAGTCCACGTTCTTT
[37 nt withheld, positions 2795-2831]
ACCCTATCTCGGTCTATTCTTTTGATTTATAAGGGATTTTGCCGATTTCGGCCTATTGGTTAAAAAATGA
GCTGATTTAACAAAAATTTAACGCGAATTAATTCTGTGGAATGTGTGTCAGTTAGGGTGTGGAAAGTCCC
CAGGCTCCCCAGCAGGCAGAAGTATGCAAAGCATGCATCTCAATTAGTCAGCAACCAGGTGTGGAAAGTC
CCCAGGCTCCCCAGCAGGCAGAAGTATGCAAAGCATGCATCTCAATTAGTCAGCAACCATAGTCCCGCCC
CTAACTCCGCCCATCCCGCCCCTAACTCCGCCCAGTTCCGCCCATTCTCCGCCCCATGGCTGACTAATTT
TTTTTATTTATGCAGAGGCCGAGGCCGCCTCTGCCTCTGAGCTATTCCAGAAGTAGTGAGGAGGCTTTTT
TGGAGGCCTAGGCTTTTGCAAAAAGCTCCCGGGAGCTTGTATATCCATTTTCGGATCTGATCAAGAGACA
GGATGAGGATCGTTTCGCATGATTGAACAAGATGGATTGCACGCAGGTTCTCCGGCCGCTTGGGTGGAGA
GGCTATTCGGCTATGACTGGGCACAACAGACAATCGGCTGCTCTGATGCCGCCGTGTTCCGGCTGTCAGC
GCAGGGGCGCCCGGTTCTTTTTGTCAAGACCGACCTGTCCGGTGCCCTGAATGAACTGCAGGACGAGGCA
GCGCGGCTATCGTGGCTGGCCACGACGGGCGTTCCTTGCGCAGCTGTGCTCGACGTTGTCACTGAAGCGG
GAAGGGACTGGCTGCTATTGGGCGAAGTGCCGGGGCAGGATCTCCTGTCATCTCACCTTGCTCCTGCCGA
GAAAGTATCCATCATGGCTGATGCAATGCGGCGGCTGCATACGCTTGATCCGGCTACCTGCCCATTCGAC
CACCAAGCGAAACATCGCATCGAGCGAGCACGTACTCGGATGGAAGCCGGTCTTGTCGATCAGGATGATC
TGGACGAAGAGCATCAGGGGCTCGCGCCAGCCGAACTGTTCGCCAGGCTCAAGGCGCGCATGCCCGACGG
CGAGGATCTCGTCGTGACCCATGGCGATGCCTGCTTGCCGAATATCATGGTGGAAAATGGCCGCTTTTCT
GGATTCATCGACTGTGGCCGGCTGGGTGTGGCGGACCGCTATCAGGACATAGCGTTGGCTACCCGTGATA
TTGCTGAAGAGCTTGGCGGCGAATGGGCTGACCGCTTCCTCGTGCTTTACGGTATCGCCGCTCCCGATTC
GCAGCGCATCGCCTTCTATCGCCTTCTTGACGAGTTCTTCTGAGCGGGACTCTGGGGTTCGAAATGACCG
ACCAAGCGACGCCCAACCTGCCATCACGAGATTTCGATTCCACCGCCGCCTTCTATGAAAGGTTGGGCTT
CGGAATCGTTTTCCGGGACGCCGGCTGGATGATCCTCCAGCGCGGGGATCTCATGCTGGAGTTCTTCGCC
CACCCCAACTTGTTTATTGCAGCTTATAATGGTTACAAATAAAGCAATAGCATCACAAATTTCACAAATA
AAGCATTTTTTTCACTGCATTCTAGTTGTGGTTTGTCCAAACTCATCAATGTATCTTATCATGTCTGTAT
ACCGTCGACCTCTAGCTAGAGCTTGGCGTAATCATGGTCATAGCTGTTTCCTGTGTGAAATTGTTATCCG
CTCACAATTCCACACAACATACGAGCCGGAAGCATAAAGTGTAAAGCCTGGGGTGCCTAATGAGTGAGCT
AACTCACATTAATTGCGTTGCGCTCACTGCCCGCTTTCCAGTCGGGAAACCTGTCGTGCCAGCTGCATTA
ATGAATCGGCCAACGCGCGGGGAGAGGCGGTTTGCGTATTGGGCGCTCTTCCGCTTCCTCGCTCACTGAC
TCGCTGCGCTCGGTCGTTCGGCTGCGGCGAGCGGTATCAGCTCACTCAAAGGCGGTAATACGGTTATCCA
CAGAATCAGGGGATAACGCAGGAAAGAACATGTGAGCAAAAGGCCAGCAAAAGGCCAGGAACCGTAAAAA
GGCCGCGTTGCTGGCGTTTTTCCATAGGCTCCGCCCCCCTGACGAGCATCACAAAAATCGACGCTCAAGT
CAGAGGTGGCGAAACCCGACAGGACTATAAAGATACCAGGCGTTTCCCCCTGGAAGCTCCCTCGTGCGCT
CTCCTGTTCCGACCCTGCCGCTTACCGGATACCTGTCCGCCTTTCTCCCTTCGGGAAGCGTGGCGCTTTC
TCATAGCTCACGCTGTAGGTATCTCAGTTCGGTGTAGGTCGTTCGCTCCAAGCTGGGCTGTGTGCACGAA
CCCCCCGTTCAGCCCGACCGCTGCGCCTTATCCGGTAACTATCGTCTTGAGTCCAACCCGGTAAGACACG
ACTTATCGCCACTGGCAGCAGCCACTGGTAACAGGATTAGCAGAGCGAGGTATGTAGGCGGTGCTACAGA
GTTCTTGAAGTGGTGGCCTAACTACGGCTACACTAGAAGAACAGTATTTGGTATCTGCGCTCTGCTGAAG
CCAGTTACCTTCGGAAAAAGAGTTGGTAGCTCTTGATCCGGCAAACAAACCACCGCTGGTAGCGGTTTTT
TTGTTTGCAAGCAGCAGATTACGCGCAGAAAAAAAGGATCTCAAGAAGATCCTTTGATCTTTTCTACGGG
GTCTGACGCTCAGTGGAACGAAAACTCACGTTAAGGGATTTTGGTCATGAGATTATCAAAAAGGATCTTC
ACCTAGATCCTTTTAAATTAAAAATGAAGTTTTAAATCAATCTAAAGTATATATGAGTAAACTTGGTCTG
ACAGTTACCAATGCTTAATCAGTGAGGCACCTATCTCAGCGATCTGTCTATTTCGTTCATCCATAGTTGC
CTGACTCCCCGTCGTGTAGATAACTACGATACGGGAGGGCTTACCATCTGGCCCCAGTGCTGCAATGATA
CCGCGAGACCCACGCTCACCGGCTCCAGATTTATCAGCAATAAACCAGCCAGCCGGAAGGGCCGAGCGCA
GAAGTGGTCCTGCAACTTTATCCGCCTCCATCCAGTCTATTAATTGTTGCCGGGAAGCTAGAGTAAGTAG
TTCGCCAGTTAATAGTTTGCGCAACGTTGTTGCCATTGCTACAGGCATCGTGGTGTCACGCTCGTCGTTT
GGTATGGCTTCATTCAGCTCCGGTTCCCAACGATCAAGGCGAGTTACATGATCCCCCATGTTGTGCAAAA
AAGCGGTTAGCTCCTTCGGTCCTCCGATCGTTGTCAGAAGTAAGTTGGCCGCAGTGTTATCACTCATGGT
TATGGCAGCACTGCATAATTCTCTTACTGTCATGCCATCCGTAAGATGCTTTTCTGTGACTGGTGAGTAC
TCAACCAAGTCATTCTGAGAATAGTGTATGCGGCGACCGAGTTGCTCTTGCCCGGCGTCAATACGGGATA
ATACCGCGCCACATAGCAGAACTTTAAAAGTGCTCATCATTGGAAAACGTTCTTCGGGGCGAAAACTCTC
AAGGATCTTACCGCTGTTGAGATCCAGTTCGATGTAACCCACTCGTGCACCCAACTGATCTTCAGCATCT
TTTACTTTCACCAGCGTTTCTGGGTGAGCAAAAACAGGAAGGCAAAATGCCGCAAAAAAGGGAATAAGGG
CGACACGGAAATGTTGAATACTCATACTCTTCCTTTTTCAATATTATTGAAGCATTTATCAGGGTTATTG
TCTCATGAGCGGATACATATTTGAATGTATTTAGAAAAATAAACAAATAGGGGTTCCGCGCACATTTCCC
CGAAAAGTGCCACCTGACGTC
