>Addgene plasmid #66475 | P2RY4-Tango | depositor partial sequence | sequence record 113564 | P2RY4
ATGGCGAGCACTGAATCTTCACTGCTGAGATCCCTGGGACTCTCCCCCGGGCCAGGATCTAGCGAGGTAG
AACTGGACTGTTGGTTCGACGAGGACTTTAAGTTCATCCTGCTTCCCGTTAGCTACGCCGTGGTGTTTGT
CCTTGGCCTTGGGCTCAATGCTCCCACACTCTGGCTTTTCATATTTCGCCTGCGACCCTGGGACGCGACA
GCCACCTACATGTTTCATCTGGCCCTGAGCGACACCTTGTACGTCCTCAGTCTGCCTACCCTGATCTACT
ATTATGCCGCACACAACCACTGGCCGTTCGGAACAGAAATCTGCAAGTTTGTGCGATTTCTGTTCTATTG
GAACTTGTATTGTAGTGTTTTGTTTCTTACATGCATTTCAGTGCACCGCTACCTGGGCATTTGTCATCCC
CTGAGAGCTCTGAGGTGGGGGAGACCTCGGCTCGCTGGGCTCCTGTGCCTGGCTGTCTGGCTGGTCGTGG
CTGGATGCCTGGTACCCAATCTCTTCTTCGTGACGACTTCTAATAAGGGCACAACCGTTCTGTGTCATGA
CACAACCCGGCCAGAAGAATTCGACCACTACGTCCATTTTTCAAGTGCCGTGATGGGCCTGCTGTTTGGG
GTGCCATGCCTCGTGACACTGGTCTGTTATGGGCTGATGGCTAGAAGGCTGTACCAGCCCCTGCCTGGTT
CCGCCCAAAGCAGCAGTAGACTGCGATCCCTGAGAACAATCGCCGTGGTACTTACCGTTTTCGCCGTGTG
CTTCGTCCCTTTCCACATAACCCGCACGATATATTACTTGGCGAGATTGCTGGAAGCCGATTGCAGGGTG
CTGAACATTGTCAATGTGGTTTACAAAGTTACAAGACCTCTCGCGTCCGCTAATTCATGCTTGGATCCCG
TGCTCTATCTGCTCACCGGCGATAAGTATAGACGCCAGCTGAGACAGTTGTGCGGTGGCGGAAAACCTCA
GCCCAGAACAGCTGCATCCTCTCTCGCCCTGGTGAGCCTCCCTGAGGACTCCTCCTGTCGCTGGGCTGCC
ACGCCGCAGGACTCTTCTTGTTCCACACCCCGCGCTGATAGGCTT
