>Addgene plasmid #66475 | P2RY4-Tango | addgene partial sequence | sequence record 120130 | CMV-F 5'-CGCAAATGGGCGGTAGGCGTG-3'
GCTCTCTGGCTAACTAGAGAACCCACTGCTTACTGGCTTATCGAAATTAATACGACTCACTATAGGGAGA
CCCAAGCTGGCTAGCGTTTAAACTTAAGCTTGGTACCGAGCTCGGATCCACTAGTCCAGTGTGGTGGAAT
TCTGCAGATATCCAGCACAGTGGCGGCCGCGCCACCATGAAGACGATCATCGCCCTGAGCTACATCTTCT
GCCTGGTATTCGCCGACTACAAGGACGATGATGACGCCAGCATCGATATGGCGAGCACTGAATCTTCACT
GCTGAGATCCCTGGGACTCTCCCCCGGGCCAGGATCTAGCGAGGTAGAACTGGACTGTTGGTTCGACGAG
GACTTTAAGTTCATCCTGCTTCCCGTTAGCTACGCCGTGGTGTTTGTCCTTGGCCTTGGGCTCAATGCTC
CCACACTCTGGCTTTTCATATTTCGCCTGCGACCCTGGGACGCGACAGCCACCTACATGTTTCATCTGGC
CCTGAGCGACACCTTGTACGTCCTCAGTCTGCCTACCCTGATCTACTATTATGCCGCACACAACCACTGG
CCGTTCGGAACAGAAATCTGCAAGTTTGTGCGATTTCTGTTCTATTGGAACTTGTATTGTAGTGTTTTGT
TTCTTACATGCATTTCAGTGCACCGCTACCTGGGCATTTGTCATCCCCTGAGAGCTCTGAGGTGGGGGAG
ACCTCGGCTCGCTGGGCTCCTGTGCCTGGCTGTCTGGCTGGTCGTGGCTGGATGCCTGGTACCCAATCTC
TTCTTCGTGACGACTTCTAATAAGGGCACAACCGTTCTGTGTCATGACACAACCCGGCCAGAAGAATTCG
ACCACTACGTCCATTTTTCAAGTGCCGTGATGGGCCTGCTGTTTGGGGTGCCATGCCTCGTGACACTGGT
CTGTTATGGGCTGATGGCTA
