>Addgene plasmid #66475 | P2RY4-Tango | addgene partial sequence | sequence record 120132 | Tet-R 5'-GGCGAGTTTACGGGTTGTTA-3'
GCTCTAATGCGCTGTTAATCACTTTACTTTTATCTAATCTTAGCTGGAAGTACAGGTTCTCACCGGTCGA
TGAAGTGTCCTTGGCCAGGGAGGAGCTGGCGGTGGTGCAGGACTCATCTTGGGGACCCAGGCTGGGTGGG
GTGCGTCCACCGGTATCGATAAGCCTATCAGCGCGGGGTGTGGAACAAGAAGAGTCCTGCGGCGTGGCAG
CCCAGCGACAGGAGGAGTCCTCAGGGAGGCTCACCAGGGCGAGAGAGGATGCAGCTGTTCTGGGCTGAGG
TTTTCCGCCACCGCACAACTGTCTCAGCTGGCGTCTATACTTATCGCCGGTGAGCAGATAGAGCACGGGA
TCCAAGCATGAATTAGCGGACGCGAGAGGTCTTGTAACTTTGTAAACCACATTGACAATGTTCAGCACCC
TGCAATCGGCTTCCAGCAATCTCGCCAAGTAATATATCGTGCGGGTTATGTGGAAAGGGACGAAGCACAC
GGCGAAAACGGTAAGTACCACGGCGATTGTTCTCAGGGATCGCAGTCTACTGCTGCTTTGGGCGGAACCA
GGCAGGGGCTGGTACAGCCTTCTAGCCATCAGCCCATAACAGACCAGTGTCACGAGGCATGGCACCCCAA
ACAGCAGGCCCATCACGGCACTTGAAAAATGGACGTAGTGGTCGAATTCTTCTGGCCGGGTTGTGTCATG
ACACAGAACGGTTGTGCCCTTATTAGAAGTCGTCACGAAGAAGAGATTGGGTACCAGGCATCCAGCCACG
ACCAGCCAGACAGCCAGGCACAGGAGCCCAGCGAGCCGAGGTCTCCCCCACCTCAGAGCTCTCAGGGGAT
GACAAATGCCCAGGTAGCGGTGCACTGAAATGCATGTAAGAAACAAAACACTACAATACAAGTTCCAATA
GAACAGAAATCGCACAAACTTGCAGATTTCTGTTCCGAACGGCCAGTGGTTGTGTGCGGCATAATAGTAG
ATC
